>Addgene plasmid #146260 | pAc5.1C-Fluc-EGFP-V5His6_F | depositor full sequence | sequence record 288705 | Full Sequence
CTTCAAGGAATTAATTCTATATTCTAAAAACACAAATGATACTTCTAAAAAAAATCATGAATGGCATCAA
CTCTGAATCAAATCTTTGCAGATGCACCTACTTCTCATTTCCACTGTCACATCATTTTTCCAGATCTCGC
TGCCTGTTATGTGGCCCACAAACCAAGACACGTTTTATGGCCATTAAAGCTGGCTGATCGTCGCCAAACA
CCAAATACATATCAATATGTACATTCGAGAAAGAAGCGATCAAAGAAGCGTCTTCGGGCGAGTAGGAGAA
TGCGGAGGAGAAGGAGAACGAGCTGATCTAGTATCTCTCCACAATCCAATGCCAACTGACCAACTGGCCA
TATTCGGAGCAATTTGAAGCCAATTTCCATCGCCTGGCGATCGCTCCATTCTTGGCTATATGTTTTTCAC
CGTTCCCGGGGCCATTTTCAAAGACTCGTCGGTAAGATAAGATTGTGTCACTCGCTGTCTCTCTTCATTT
GTCGAAGAATGCTGAGGAATTTCGCGATGACGTCGGCGAGTATTTTGAAGAATGAGAATAATTTGTATTT
ATACGAAAATCAGTTAGTGGAATTTTCTACAAAAACATGTTATCTATAGATAATTTTGTTGCAAAATATG
TTGACTATGACAAAGATTGTATGTATATACCTTTAATGTATTCTCATTTTCTTATGTATTTATAATGGCA
ATGATGATACTGATGATATTTTAAGATGATGCCAGACCACAGGCTGATTTCTGCGTCTTTTGCCGAACGC
AGTGCATGTGCGGTTGTTGTTTTTTGGAATAGTTTCAATTTTCGGACTGTCCGCTTTGATTTCAGTTTCT
TGGCTTATTCAAAAAGCAAAGTAAAGCCAAAAAAGCGAGATGGCAATACCAAATGCGGCAAAACGGTAGT
GGAAGGAAAGGGGTGCGGGGCAGCGGAAGGAAGGGTGGGGCGGGGCGTGGCGGGGTCTGTGGCTGGGCGC
GACGTCACCGACGTTGGAGCCACTCCTTTGACCATGTGTGCGTGTGTGTATTATTCGTGTCTCGCCACTC
GCCGGTTGTTTTTTTCTTTTTATCTCGCTCTCTCTAGCGCCATCTCGTACGCATGCTCAACGCACCGCAT
GTTGCCGTGTCCTTTATGCGTCATTTTGGCTCGAAATAGGCAATTATTTAAACAAAGATTAGTCAACGAA
AACGCTAAAATAAATAAGTCTACAATATGGTTACTTATTGCCATGTGTGTGCAGCCAACGATAGCAACAA
AAGCAACAACACAGTGGCTTTCCCTCTTTCACTTTTTGTTTGCAAGCGCGTGCGAGCAAGACGGCACGAC
CGGCAAACGCAATTACGCTGACAAAGAGCAGACGAAGTTTTGGCCGAAAAACATCAAGGCGCCTGATACG
AATGCATTTGCAATAACAATTGCGATATTTAATATTGTTTATGAAGCTGTTTGACTTCAAAACACACAAA
AAAAAAAATAAAACAAATTATTTGAAAGAGAATTAGGAATCGGACAGCTTATCGTTACGGGCTAACAGCA
CACCGAGACGAAATAGCTTACCTGACGTCACAGCCTCTGGAAGAACTGCCGCCAAGCAGAGAGAGAGAGA
AAAAGAGGGAGAGCAGCTTAGACCGCATGTGCTTGTGTGTGAGGCGTCTCTCTCTTCGTCTCCTGTTTGC
GCAAACGCATAGACTGCACTGAGAAAATCGATTACCTATTTTTTATGAATGAATATTTGCACTATTACTA
TTCAAAACTATTAAGATAGCAATCACATTCAATAGCCAAATACTATACCACCTGAGCGATGCAACGAAAT
GATCAATTTGAGCAAAAATGCTGCATATTTAGGACGGCATCATTATAGAAATGCTTCTTGCTGTGTACTT
TTCTCTCGTCTGGCAGCTGTTTCGCCGTTATTGTTAAAACCGGCTTAAGTTAGGTGTGTTTTCTACGACT
AGTGATGCCCCTACTAGAAGATGTGTGTTGCACAAATGTCCCTGAATAACCAATTTGAAGTGCAGATAGC
AGTAAACGTAAGCTAATATGAATATTATTTAACTGTAATGTTTTAATATCGCTGGACATTACTAATAAAC
CCACTATAAACACATGTACATATGTATGTTTTGGCATACAATGAGTAGTTGGGGAAAAAATGTGTAAAAG
CACCGTGACCATCACAGCATAAAGATAACCAGCTGAAGTATCGAATATGAGTAACCCCCAAATTGAATCA
CATGCCGCAACTGATAGGACCCATGGAAGTACACTCTTCATGGCGATATACAAGACACACACAAGCACGA
ACACCCAGTTGCGGAGGAAATTCTCCGTAAATGAAAACCCAATCGGCGAACAATTCATACCCATATATGG
TAAAAGTTTTGAACGCGACTTGAGAGCGGAGAGCATTGCGGCTGATAAGGTTTTAGCGCTAAGCGGGCTT
TATAAAACGGGCTGCGGGACCAGTTTTCATATCACTACCGTTTGAGTTCTTGTGCTGTGTGGATACTCCT
CCCGACACAAAGCCGCTCCATCAGCCAGCAGTCGTCTAATCCAGAGACCCCGGATCGGGGTACCAACATG
GCCGAAGACGCCAAAAACATAAAGAAAGGCCCGGCACCATTCTATCCACTAGAGGATGGAACCGCTGGAG
AGCAACTGCATAAGGCTATGAAGAGATACGCCCTGGTTCCTGGAACAATTGCTTTTACAGATGCACATAT
CGAGGTGAACATCACGTACGCGGAATACTTCGAAATGTCCGTTCGGTTGGCAGAAGCTATGAAACGATAT
GGGCTGAATACAAATCACAGAATCGTCGTATGCAGTGAAAACTCTCTTCAATTCTTTATGCCGGTGTTGG
GCGCGTTATTTATCGGAGTTGCAGTTGCGCCCGCGAACGGCATTTATAATGAACGTGAATTGCTCAACAG
TATGAACATTTCGCAGCCTACCGTAGTGTTTGTTTCCAAAAAGGGGTTGCAAAAAATTTTGAACGTGCAA
AAAAAATTACCAATAATCCAGAAAATTATTATCATGGATTCTAAAACGGATTACCAGGGATTTCAGTCGA
TGTACACGTTCGTCACATCTCATCTACCTCCCGGTTTTAATGAATACGATTTTGTACCAGAGTCCTTTGA
TCGTGACAAAACAATTGCACTGATAATGAATTCCTCTGGATCTACTGGGTTACCTAAGGGTGTGGCCCTT
CCGCATAGAACTGCCTGCGTCAGATTCTCGCATGCCAGAGATCCTATTTTTGGCAATCAAATCATTCCGG
ATACTGCGATTTTAAGTGTTGTTCCATTCCATCACGGTTTTGGAATGTTTACTACACTCGGATATTTGAT
ATGTGGATTTCGAGTCGTCTTAATGTATAGATTTGAAGAAGAGCTGTTTTTACGATCCCTTCAGGATTAC
AAAATTCAAAGTGCGTTGCTAGTACCAACCCTATTTTCATTCTTCGCCAAAAGCACTCTGATTGACAAAT
ACGATTTATCTAATTTACACGAAATTGCTTCTGGGGGCGCACCTCTTTCGAAAGAAGTCGGGGAAGCGGT
TGCAAAACGCTTCCATCTTCCAGGGATACGACAAGGATATGGGCTCACTGAGACTACATCAGCTATTCTG
ATTACACCCGAGGGGGATGATAAACCGGGCGCGGTCGGTAAAGTTGTTCCATTTTTTGAAGCGAAGGTTG
TGGATCTGGATACCGGGAAAACGCTGGGCGTTAATCAGAGAGGCGAATTATGTGTCAGAGGACCTATGAT
TATGTCCGGTTATGTAAACAATCCGGAAGCGACCAACGCCTTGATTGACAAGGATGGATGGCTACATTCT
GGAGACATAGCTTACTGGGACGAAGACGAACACTTCTTCATAGTTGACCGCTTGAAGTCTTTAATTAAAT
ACAAAGGGTATCAGGTGGCCCCCGCTGAATTGGAATCGATATTGTTACAACACCCCAACATCTTCGACGC
GGGCGTGGCAGGTCTTCCCGACGATGACGCCGGTGAACTTCCCGCCGCCGTTGTTGTTTTGGAGCACGGA
AAGACGATGACGGAAAAAGAGATCGTGGATTACGTCGCCAGTCAAGTAACAACCGCGAAAAAGTTGCGCG
GAGGAGTTGTGTTTGTGGACGAAGTACCGAAAGGTCTTACCGGAAAACTCGACGCAAGAAAAATCAGAGA
GATCCTCATAAAGGCCAAGAAGGGCGGAAAGTCCAAATTGGCTCGACCTATGGTGAGCAAGGGCGAGGAG
CTGTTCACCGGGGTGGTGCCCATCCTGGTCGAGCTGGACGGCGACGTAAACGGCCACAAGTTCAGCGTGT
CCGGCGAGGGCGAGGGCGATGCCACCTACGGCAAGCTGACCCTGAAGTTCATCTGCACCACCGGCAAGCT
GCCCGTGCCCTGGCCCACCCTCGTGACCACCCTGACCTACGGCGTGCAGTGCTTCAGCCGCTACCCCGAC
CACATGAAGCAGCACGACTTCTTCAAGTCCGCCATGCCCGAAGGCTACGTCCAGGAGCGCACCATCTTCT
TCAAGGACGACGGCAACTACAAGACCCGCGCCGAGGTGAAGTTCGAGGGCGACACCCTGGTGAACCGCAT
CGAGCTGAAGGGCATCGACTTCAAGGAGGACGGCAACATCCTGGGGCACAAGCTGGAGTACAACTACAAC
AGCCACAACGTCTATATCATGGCCGACAAGCAGAAGAACGGCATCAAGGTGAACTTCAAGATCCGCCACA
ACATCGAGGACGGCAGCGTGCAGCTCGCCGACCACTACCAGCAGAACACCCCCATCGGCGACGGCCCCGT
GCTGCTGCCCGACAACCACTACCTGAGCACCCAGTCCGCCCTGAGCAAAGACCCCAACGAGAAGCGCGAT
CACATGGTCCTGCTGGAGTTCGTGACCGCCGCCGGGATCACTCTCGGCATGGACGAGCTGTACAAGCCTC
GAGGTCACCCATTCGAAGGTAAGCCTATCCCTAACCCTCTCCTCGGTCTCGATTCTACGCGTACCGGTCA
TCATCACCATCACCATTGAGTTTAAACCCGCTGATCAGCCTCGACTGTGCCTTCTAAGGCCTGAGCTCGC
TGATCAGCCTCGATCGAGGATCCAGACATGATAAGATACATTGATGAGTTTGGACAAACCACAACTAGAA
TGCAGTGAAAAAAATGCTTTATTTGTGAAATTTGTGATGCTATTGCTTTATTTGTAACCATTATAAGCTG
CAATAAACAAGTTAACAACAACAATTGCATTCATTTTATGTTTCAGGTTCAGGGGGAGGTGTGGGAGGTT
TTTTAAAGCAAGTAAAACCTCTACAAATGTGGTATGGCTGATTATGATCAGTCGACCGATGCCCTTGAGA
GCCTTCAACCCAGTCAGCTCCTTCCGGTGGGCGCGGGGCATGACTATCGTCGCCGCACTTATGACTGTCT
TCTTTATCATGCAACTCGTAGGACAGGTGCCGGCAGCGCTCTGGGTCATTTTCGGCGAGGACCGCTTTCG
CTGGAGCGCGACGATGATCGGCCTGTCGCTTGCGGTATTCGGAATCTTGCACGCCCTCGCTCAAGCCTTC
GTCACTGGTCCCGCCACCAAACGTTTCGGCGAGAAGCAGGCCATTATCGCCGGCATGGCGGCCGACGCGC
TGGGCTACGTCTTGCTGGCGTTCGCGACGCGAGGCTGGATGGCCTTCCCCATTATGATTCTTCTCGCTTC
CGGCGGCATCGGGATGCCCGCGTTGCAGGCCATGCTGTCCAGGCAGGTAGATGACGACCATCAGGGACAG
CTTCAAGGATCGCTCGCGGCTCTTACCAGCCAGCAAAAGGCCAGGAACCGTAAAAAGGCCGCGTTGCTGG
CGTTTTTCCATAGGCTCCGCCCCCCTGACGAGCATCACAAAAATCGACGCTCAAGTCAGAGGTGGCGAAA
CCCGACAGGACTATAAAGATACCAGGCGTTTCCCCCTGGAAGCTCCCTCGTGCGCTCTCCTGTTCCGACC
CTGCCGCTTACCGGATACCTGTCCGCCTTTCTCCCTTCGGGAAGCGTGGCGCTTTCTCAATGCTCACGCT
GTAGGTATCTCAGTTCGGTGTAGGTCGTTCGCTCCAAGCTGGGCTGTGTGCACGAACCCCCCGTTCAGCC
CGACCGCTGCGCCTTATCCGGTAACTATCGTCTTGAGTCCAACCCGGTAAGACACGACTTATCGCCACTG
GCAGCAGCCACTGGTAACAGGATTAGCAGAGCGAGGTATGTAGGCGGTGCTACAGAGTTCTTGAAGTGGT
GGCCTAACTACGGCTACACTAGAAGGACAGTATTTGGTATCTGCGCTCTGCTGAAGCCAGTTACCTTCGG
AAAAAGAGTTGGTAGCTCTTGATCCGGCAAACAAACCACCGCTGGTAGCGGTGGTTTTTTTGTTTGCAAG
CAGCAGATTACGCGCAGAAAAAAAGGATCTCAAGAAGATCCTTTGATCTTTTCTACGGGGTCTGACGCTC
AGTGGAACGAAAACTCACGTTAAGGGATTTTGGTCATGAGATTATCAAAAAGGATCTTCACCTAGATCCT
TTTAAATTAAAAATGAAGTTTTAAATCAATCTAAAGTATATATGAGTAAACTTGGTCTGACAGTTACCAA
TGCTTAATCAGTGAGGCACCTATCTCAGCGATCTGTCTATTTCGTTCATCCATAGTTGCCTGACTCCCCG
TCGTGTAGATAACTACGATACGGGAGGGCTTACCATCTGGCCCCAGTGCTGCAATGATACCGCGAGACCC
ACGCTCACCGGCTCCAGATTTATCAGCAATAAACCAGCCAGCCGGAAGGGCCGAGCGCAGAAGTGGTCCT
GCAACTTTATCCGCCTCCATCCAGTCTATTAATTGTTGCCGGGAAGCTAGAGTAAGTAGTTCGCCAGTTA
ATAGTTTGCGCAACGTTGTTGCCATTGCTGCAGGCATCGTGGTGTCACGCTCGTCGTTTGGTATGGCTTC
ATTCAGCTCCGGTTCCCAACGATCAAGGCGAGTTACATGATCCCCCATGTTGTGCAAAAAAGCGGTTAGC
TCCTTCGGTCCTCCGATCGTTGTCAGAAGTAAGTTGGCCGCAGTGTTATCACTCATGGTTATGGCAGCAC
TGCATAATTCTCTTACTGTCATGCCATCCGTAAGATGCTTTTCTGTGACTGGTGAGTACTCAACCAAGTC
ATTCTGAGAATAGTGTATGCGGCGACCGAGTTGCTCTTGCCCGGCGTCAACACGGGATAATACCGCGCCA
CATAGCAGAACTTTAAAAGTGCTCATCATTGGAAAACGTTCTTCGGGGCGAAAACTCTCAAGGATCTTAC
CGCTGTTGAGATCCAGTTCGATGTAACCCACTCGTGCACCCAACTGATCTTCAGCATCTTTTACTTTCAC
CAGCGTTTCTGGGTGAGCAAAAACAGGAAGGCAAAATGCCGCAAAAAAGGGAATAAGGGCGACACGGAAA
TGTTGAATACTCATACTCTTCCTTTTTCAATATTATTGAAGCATTTATCAGGGTTATTGTCTCATGAGCG
GATACATATTTGAATGTATTTAGAAAAATAAACAAATAGGGGTTCCGCGCACATTTCCCCGAAAAGTGCC
ACCTGACGTCTAAGAAACCATTATTATCATGACATTAACCTATAAAAATAGGCGTATCACGAGGCCCTTT
CGT
Features (pLannotate 1.2.2; 10 found; start..end, strand, type, name):
     56..2568    +  promoter       Ac5 promoter: Drosophila melanogaster actin 5C promoter
   2594..4240    +  CDS            luciferase: firefly luciferase; luc
   4250..4966    +  CDS            EGFP: EGFP is a basic (constitutively fluorescent) green fluorescent protein published in 1996, derived from Aequorea victoria. It is reported to be a rapidly-maturing weak dimer with moderate acid sensitivity.
   4988..5029    +  CDS            V5 tag: epitope tag from simian virus 5
   5129..5263    -  polyA_signal   SV40 poly(A) signal: SV40 polyadenylation signal
   5286..5370    -  CDS            large T antigen (fragment): large T antigen from SV40 (simian virus 40)
   5371..5841    +  CDS            TcR (fragment): tetracycline efflux protein; tet; confers resistance to tetracycline
   5885..6473    -  rep_origin     ori: high-copy-number ColE1/pMB1/pBR322/pUC origin of replication
   6644..7504    -  CDS            AmpR: β-lactamase; bla; confers resistance to ampicillin, carbenicillin, and related antibiotics
   7505..7609    -  promoter       AmpR promoter: bla
