[The description below was written by a language model from this plasmid's Addgene catalogue record and pLannotate feature annotations shown in this document.]
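Description:
pAc5.1C-Fluc-EGFP-V5His6_F is an insect-cell expression plasmid of about 7.7 kb. The catalogue lists the backbone as unknown, although the name and the annotated features point to a pAc5.1-style vector. It is maintained in E. coli through a ColE1/pUC-type origin of replication and selected with ampicillin via a β-lactamase gene driven by its own bla promoter. The annotation describes the origin as high copy, whereas the catalogue entry records the plasmid as low copy, and the record does not resolve this discrepancy. Short fragments annotated as SV40 large T antigen and a tetracycline resistance gene lie between the expression cassette and the origin. They appear to be non-functional backbone remnants.

The expression cassette is driven by the Drosophila melanogaster actin 5C promoter, a strong constitutive promoter commonly used in Drosophila cultured cells. Downstream lie the firefly luciferase coding sequence, then EGFP a few nucleotides later, then a V5 epitope tag, all on the same strand. This arrangement is consistent with a single luciferase-EGFP fusion protein carrying a C-terminal V5 tag. The name also indicates a His6 tag, but this was not picked up in the feature table. An SV40 polyadenylation signal follows the cassette, and it is annotated on the opposite strand.

The catalogue lists only EGFP as the insert and gives the purpose as insect expression of EGFP, without mentioning luciferase. The specific experimental use is not stated. A construct of this design could provide both a luminescent and a fluorescent readout, with detection or purification through the V5 and His tags. The depositor sequence may be theoretical or only partly verified by sequencing.
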