Addgene plasmid #146260: pAc5.1C-Fluc-EGFP-V5His6_F
Purpose: Insect Expression of EGFP
Depositing lab: Elisa Izaurralde. Depositing organization: Max Planck Institute for Developmental Biology.
Backbone
  Vector backbone: Unknown
  Vector type: Insect Expression
Growth in bacteria
  Bacterial resistance: Ampicillin, 100 μg/mL
  Growth temperature: 37°C
  Growth strain: DH5alpha
  Copy number: Low Copy
Gene/Insert
  Gene/Insert name: EGFP
  Species: Other
  Cloning method: Unknown
Terms and licenses: Academic/Nonprofit Terms; Industry Terms: Not Available to Industry
Depositor comments: Plasmids from this collection were made available to the research community and donated after the lab closed. Please note that the sequence provided by the depositing laboratory may be theoretical/predicted or based on Sanger sequencing results. There may be discrepancies between sequencing results obtained by Addgene and the depositor sequence. If an Addgene verified sequence is not available, please contact before placing your order to request that our lab fully sequence the plasmid.
How to cite: pAc5.1C-Fluc-EGFP-V5His6_F was a gift from Elisa Izaurralde (Addgene plasmid # 146260 ; http://n2t.net/addgene:146260 ; RRID:Addgene_146260)
